Addgene plasmid #86066: GST-cystin-CTS
Purpose: A bacterial expression plasmid encoding cystin ciliary targeting signal with N-terminus GST-tag.
Depositing lab: Lei Lu. Depositing organization: Nanyang Technological University. Publication: A ternary complex comprising transportin1, Rab8 and the ciliary targeting signal directs proteins to ciliary membranes. Madugula V, Lu L. J Cell Sci. 2016 Oct 15;129(20):3922-3934. Epub 2016 Sep 15. 10.1242/jcs.194019 PubMed 27633000.
Backbone
  Vector backbone: pGEB
  Backbone manufacturer: Lu Lei (J Cell Sci. 2001)
  Backbone size w/o insert (bp): 5000
  Total vector size (bp): 5022
  Vector type: Bacterial Expression
Growth in bacteria
  Bacterial resistance: Ampicillin, 100 μg/mL
  Growth temperature: 37°C
  Growth strain: DH5alpha
  Copy number: Low Copy
Gene/Insert
  Gene/Insert name: Cystin
  Species: M. musculus (mouse)
  Mutation: contains the region from 28-35
  Entrez Gene: Cys1 (a.k.a. 2900006B19Rik, AV218859, Ccap, ck, cpk)
  Promoter: tac
  Tag / fusion protein: GST (N terminal on insert)
  Cloning method: Restriction Enzyme; 5′ cloning site EcoRI (not destroyed); 3′ cloning site BamHI (not destroyed)
  Sequencing primers: 5′ 5' GGCAAGCCACGTTTGGTG 3'; 3′ 5' GGAGCTGCATGTGTCAGAGG 3'
Terms and licenses: Academic/Nonprofit Terms; Industry Terms: Not Available to Industry
How to cite: GST-cystin-CTS was a gift from Lei Lu (Addgene plasmid # 86066 ; http://n2t.net/addgene:86066 ; RRID:Addgene_86066)
