[The description below was written by a language model from this plasmid's Addgene catalogue record and pLannotate feature annotations shown in this document.]
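Description:
GST-cystin-CTS is a bacterial expression plasmid built on the pGEB backbone, a pGEX-like vector of about 5 kb. It produces a glutathione S-transferase fusion to the ciliary targeting signal (CTS) of mouse cystin (Cys1). The insert is very short, covering only residues 28–35 of cystin. It was cloned between EcoRI and BamHI sites downstream of the GST coding sequence, so the peptide sits at the C-terminus of the Schistosoma japonicum GST tag. The insert is too small to be picked up as a separate feature in the annotation, which shows the GST open reading frame but not the cystin segment itself.

Expression is driven by the tac promoter, a strong trp/lac hybrid, followed by a lac operator. The plasmid also carries its own lacI gene with its native promoter, so transcription is repressed until relieved by IPTG or lactose. A residual lac promoter/operator and lacZα fragment lie downstream of lacI, as is typical of this vector family, and play no evident role in expression of the fusion. The plasmid replicates from a ColE1/pMB1-type origin. The annotation tool labels this origin class high copy, whereas the catalogue lists the plasmid as low copy; only fragments of rop and the bom region are detected. Selection is by ampicillin resistance through β-lactamase.

The construct is suited to producing and glutathione-affinity purifying the GST-tagged CTS peptide in E. coli. The associated work concerns a complex of transportin1, Rab8 and ciliary targeting signals that directs proteins to ciliary membranes, so a likely use is as bait in pull-down or binding assays, though the record does not state this.
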