Features (pLannotate 1.2.2; 16 found; start..end, strand, type, name):
    107..695     +  rep_origin     ori: high-copy-number ColE1/pMB1/pBR322/pUC origin of replication
    881..932     -  misc_feature   bom (fragment): basis of mobility region from pBR322
    939..1016    +  promoter       lacI promoter: lacI
   1017..2099    +  CDS            lacI: lac repressor; lacI; The lac repressor binds to the lac operator to inhibit transcription in E. coli. This inhibition can be relieved by adding lactose or isopropyl-β-D-thiogalactopyranoside (IPTG).
   2112..2133    +  protein_bind   CAP binding site: CAP binding activates transcription in the presence of cAMP. E. coli catabolite activator protein
   2148..2178    +  promoter       lac promoter: promoter for the E. coli lac operon
   2186..2202    +  protein_bind   lac operator: The lac repressor binds to the lac operator to inhibit transcription in E. coli. This inhibition can be relieved by adding lactose or isopropyl-β-D-thiogalactopyranoside (IPTG). lac repressor encoded by lacI
   2222..2395    +  CDS            lacZα: LacZα fragment of β-galactosidase; lacZ fragment
   2659..2775    -  CDS            yciV (fragment): RNAAM_ECOLI - Also known as trpH From Escherichia coli (strain K12).
   2851..2879    +  promoter       tac promoter: strong E. coli promoter; hybrid between the trp and lac UV5 promoters
   2887..2903    +  protein_bind   lac operator: The lac repressor binds to the lac operator to inhibit transcription in E. coli. This inhibition can be relieved by adding lactose or isopropyl-β-D-thiogalactopyranoside (IPTG). lac repressor encoded by lacI
   2926..3579    +  CDS            GST26_SCHJA: Experimental evidence at protein level: Swiss-Prot protein existence level 1. GST isoenzymes appear to play a central role in the parasite detoxification system. Other functions are also suspected including a role in increasing the solubility of haematin in the parasite gut. From Schistosoma japonicum (Blood fluke).
   3708..3747    +  CDS            rop (fragment): Rop protein, which maintains plasmids at low copy number; rop
   3849..3889    +  misc_feature   bom (fragment): basis of mobility region from pBR322
   3994..4098    +  promoter       AmpR promoter: bla
   4099..4959    +  CDS            AmpR: β-lactamase; bla; confers resistance to ampicillin, carbenicillin, and related antibiotics
>Addgene plasmid #86066 | GST-cystin-CTS | addgene full sequence | sequence record 177946 | Addgene NGS Result
GGATCTAGGTGAAGATCCTTTTTGATAATCTCATGACCAAAATCCCTTAACGTGAGTTTTCGTTCCACTG
AGCGTCAGACCCCGTAGAAAAGATCAAAGGATCTTCTTGAGATCCTTTTTTTCTGCGCGTAATCTGCTGC
TTGCAAACAAAAAAACCACCGCTACCAGCGGTGGTTTGTTTGCCGGATCAAGAGCTACCAACTCTTTTTC
CGAAGGTAACTGGCTTCAGCAGAGCGCAGATACCAAATACTGTCCTTCTAGTGTAGCCGTAGTTAGGCCA
CCACTTCAAGAACTCTGTAGCACCGCCTACATACCTCGCTCTGCTAATCCTGTTACCAGTGGCTGCTGCC
AGTGGCGATAAGTCGTGTCTTACCGGGTTGGACTCAAGACGATAGTTACCGGATAAGGCGCAGCGGTCGG
GCTGAACGGGGGGTTCGTGCACACAGCCCAGCTTGGAGCGAACGACCTACACCGAACTGAGATACCTACA
GCGTGAGCTATGAGAAAGCGCCACGCTTCCCGAAGGGAGAAAGGCGGACAGGTATCCGGTAAGCGGCAGG
GTCGGAACAGGAGAGCGCACGAGGGAGCTTCCAGGGGGAAACGCCTGGTATCTTTATAGTCCTGTCGGGT
TTCGCCACCTCTGACTTGAGCGTCGATTTTTGTGATGCTCGTCAGGGGGGCGGAGCCTATGGAAAAACGC
CAGCAACGCGGCCTTTTTACGGTTCCTGGCCTTTTGCTGGCCTTTTGCTCACATGTTCTTTCCTGCGTTA
TCCCCTGATTCTGTGGATAACCGTATTACCGCCTTTGAGTGAGCTGATACCGCTCGCCGCAGCCGAACGA
CCGAGCGCAGCGAGTCAGTGAGCGAGGAAGCGGAAGAGCGCCTGATGCGGTATTTTCTCCTTACGCATCT
GTGCGGTATTTCACACCGCATAAATTCCGACACCATCGAATGGCGCAAAACCTTTCGCGGTATGGCATGA
TAGCGCCCGGAAGAGAGTCAATTCAGGGTGGTGAATGTGAAACCAGTAACGTTATACGATGTCGCAGAGT
ATGCCGGTGTCTCTTATCAGACCGTTTCCCGCGTGGTGAACCAGGCCAGCCACGTTTCTGCGAAAACGCG
GGAAAAAGTGGAAGCGGCGATGGCGGAGCTGAATTACATTCCCAACCGCGTGGCACAACAACTGGCGGGC
AAACAGTCGTTGCTGATTGGCGTTGCCACCTCCAGTCTGGCCCTGCACGCGCCGTCGCAAATTGTCGCGG
CGATTAAATCTCGCGCCGATCAACTGGGTGCCAGCGTGGTGGTGTCGATGGTAGAACGAAGCGGCGTCGA
AGCCTGTAAAGCGGCGGTGCACAATCTTCTCGCGCAACGCGTCAGTGGGCTGATCATTAACTATCCGCTG
GATGACCAGGATGCCATTGCTGTGGAAGCTGCCTGCACTAATGTTCCGGCGTTATTTCTTGATGTCTCTG
ACCAGACACCCATCAACAGTATTATTTTCTCCCATGAAGACGGTACGCGACTGGGCGTGGAGCATCTGGT
CGCATTGGGTCACCAGCAAATCGCGCTGTTAGCGGGCCCATTAAGTTCTGTCTCGGCGCGTCTGCGTCTG
GCTGGCTGGCATAAATATCTCACTCGCAATCAAATTCAGCCGATAGCGGAACGGGAAGGCGACTGGAGTG
CCATGTCCGGTTTTCAACAAACCATGCAAATGCTGAATGAGGGCATCGTTCCCACTGCGATGCTGGTTGC
CAACGATCAGATGGCGCTGGGCGCAATGCGCGCCATTACCGAGTCCGGGCTGCGCGTTGGTGCGGATATC
TCGGTAGTGGGATACGACGATACCGAAGACAGCTCATGTTATATCCCGCCGTTAACCACCATCAAACAGG
ATTTTCGCCTGCTGGGGCAAACCAGCGTGGACCGCTTGCTGCAACTCTCTCAGGGCCAGGCGGTGAAGGG
CAATCAGCTGTTGCCCGTCTCACTGGTGAAAAGAAAAACCACCCTGGCGCCCAATACGCAAACCGCCTCT
CCCCGCGCGTTGGCCGATTCATTAATGCAGCTGGCACGACAGGTTTCCCGACTGGAAAGCGGGCAGTGAG
CGCAACGCAATTAATGTAAGTTAGCTCACTCATTAGGCACCCCAGGCTTTACACTTTATGCTTCCGGCTC
GTATGTTGTGTGGAATTGTGAGCGGATAACAATTTCACACAGGAAACAGCTATGACCATGATTACGGATT
CACTGGCCGTCGTTTTACAACGTCGTGACTGGGAAAACCCTGGCGTTACCCAACTTAATCGCCTTGCAGC
ACATCCCCCTTTCGCCAGCTGGCGTAATAGCGAAGAGGCCCGCACCGATCGCCCTTCCCAACAGTTGCGC
AGCCTGAATGGCGAATGGCGCTTTGCCTGGTTTCCGGCACCAGAAGCGGTGCCGGAAAGCTGGCTGGAGT
GCGATCTTCCTGAGGCCGATACTGTCGTCGTCCCCTCAAACTGGCAGATGCACGGTTACGATGCGCCCAT
CTACACCAACGTGACCTATCCCATTACGGTCAATCCGCCGTTTGTTCCCACGGAGAATCCGACGGGTTGT
TACTCGCTCACATTTAATGTTGATGAAAGCTGGCTACAGGAAGGCCAGACGCGAATTATTTTTGATGGCG
TTGGAATTAGCTTATCGACTGCACGGTGCACCAATGCTTCTGGCGTCAGGCAGCCATCGGAAGCTGTGGT
ATGGCTGTGCAGGTCGTAAATCACTGCATAATTCGTGTCGCTCAAGGCGCACTCCCGTTCTGGATAATGT
TTTTTGCGCCGACATCATAACGGTTCTGGCAAATATTCTGAAATGAGCTGTTGACAATTAATCATCGGCT
CGTATAATGTGTGGAATTGTGAGCGGATAACAATTTCACACAGGAAACAGTATTCATGTCCCCTATACTA
GGTTATTGGAAAATTAAGGGCCTTGTGCAACCCACTCGACTTCTTTTGGAATATCTTGAAGAAAAATATG
AAGAGCATTTGTATGAGCGCGATGAAGGTGATAAATGGCGAAACAAAAAGTTTGAATTGGGTTTGGAGTT
TCCCAATCTTCCTTATTATATTGATGGTGATGTTAAATTAACACAGTCTATGGCCATCATACGTTATATA
GCTGACAAGCACAACATGTTGGGTGGTTGTCCAAAAGAGCGTGCAGAGATTTCAATGCTTGAAGGAGCGG
TTTTGGATATTAGATACGGTGTTTCGAGAATTGCATATAGTAAAGACTTTGAAACTCTCAAAGTTGATTT
TCTTAGCAAGCTACCTGAAATGCTGAAAATGTTCGAAGATCGTTTATGTCATAAAACATATTTAAATGGT
GATCATGTAACCCATCCTGACTTCATGTTGTATGACGCTCTTGATGTTGTTTTATACATGGACCCAATGT
GCCTGGATGCGTTCCCAAAATTAGTTTGTTTTAAAAAACGTATTGAAGCTATCCCACAAATTGATAAGTA
CTTGAAATCCAGCAAGTATATAGCATGGCCTTTGCAGGGCTGGCAAGCCACGTTTGGTGGTGGCGACCAT
CCTCCAAAATCGGATCTGGTTCCGCGTGGATCAGAATTCACCGCCAGCGAGGGCGGCACCGCCCGGGATC
CTTAACAATTCTAGACTCCATGGGTCGACTCGAGCTCAAGCTTAATTCATCGTGACTGACTGACGATCTG
CCTCGCGCGTTTCGGTGATGACGGTGAAAACCTCTGACACATGCAGCTCCCGGAGACGGTCACAGCTTGT
CTGTAAGCGGATGCCGGGAGCAGACAAGCCCGTCAGGGCGCGTCAGCGGGTGTTGGCGGGTGTCGGGGCG
CAGCCATGACCCAGTCACGTAGCGATAGCGGAGTGTATAATTCTTGAAGACGAAAGGGCCTCGTGATACG
CCTATTTTTATAGGTTAATGTCATGATAATAATGGTTTCTTAGACGTCAGGTGGCACTTTTCGGGGAAAT
GTGCGCGGAACCCCTATTTGTTTATTTTTCTAAATACATTCAAATATGTATCCGCTCATGAGACAATAAC
CCTGATAAATGCTTCAATAATATTGAAAAAGGAAGAGTATGAGTATTCAACATTTCCGTGTCGCCCTTAT
TCCCTTTTTTGCGGCATTTTGCCTTCCTGTTTTTGCTCACCCAGAAACGCTGGTGAAAGTAAAAGATGCT
GAAGATCAGTTGGGTGCACGAGTGGGTTACATCGAACTGGATCTCAACAGCGGTAAGATCCTTGAGAGTT
TTCGCCCCGAAGAACGTTTTCCAATGATGAGCACTTTTAAAGTTCTGCTATGTGGCGCGGTATTATCCCG
TGTTGACGCCGGGCAAGAGCAACTCGGTCGCCGCATACACTATTCTCAGAATGACTTGGTTGAGTACTCA
CCAGTCACAGAAAAGCATCTTACGGATGGCATGACAGTAAGAGAATTATGCAGTGCTGCCATAACCATGA
GTGATAACACTGCGGCCAACTTACTTCTGACAACGATCGGAGGACCGAAGGAGCTAACCGCTTTTTTGCA
CAACATGGGGGATCATGTAACTCGCCTTGATCGTTGGGAACCGGAGCTGAATGAAGCCATACCAAACGAC
GAGCGTGACACCACGATGCCTGCAGCAATGGCAACAACGTTGCGCAAACTATTAACTGGCGAACTACTTA
CTCTAGCTTCCCGGCAACAATTAATAGACTGGATGGAGGCGGATAAAGTTGCAGGACCACTTCTGCGCTC
GGCCCTTCCGGCTGGCTGGTTTATTGCTGATAAATCTGGAGCCGGTGAGCGTGGGTCTCGCGGTATCATT
GCAGCACTGGGGCCAGATGGTAAGCCCTCCCGTATCGTAGTTATCTACACGACGGGGAGTCAGGCAACTA
TGGATGAACGAAATAGACAGATCGCTGAGATAGGTGCCTCACTGATTAAGCATTGGTAACTGTCAGACCA
AGTTTACTCATATATACTTTAGATTGATTTAAAACTTCATTTTTAATTTAAAA
